>Addgene plasmid #80157 | Banshee Runx1FL mCherry | addgene full sequence | sequence record 153318 | Addgene assembled full plasmid sequence
AGCCCTTTGTACACCCTAAGCCTCCGCCTCCTCTTCCTCCATCCGCCCCGTCTCTCCCCCTTGAACCTCC
TCGTTCGACCCCGCCTCGATCCTCCCTTTATCCAGCCCTCACTCCTTCTCTAGGCGCCGGAATTAGATCT
CCACCATGGCTTCAGACAGCATTTTTGAGTCATTTCCTTCATATCCACAGTGCTTCATGAGAGATGCCAG
CACGAGCCGCCGCTTCACGCCGCCTTCCACCGCGCTGAGCCCCGGCAAGATGAGCGAGGCGCTGCCGCTG
GGCGCCCCGGATGGCGGCGCCGCCCTGGCCAGCAAGCTGAGGAGCGGCGACCGCAGCATGGTGGAGGTAC
TAGCTGACCACCCTGGCGAGCTAGTGCGCACCGACAGCCCCAACTTCCTCTGCTCCGTGCTACCCACTCA
CTGGCGCTGCAACAAGACCCTGCCCATCGCTTTCAAGGTGGTGGCACTGGGGGACGTCCCGGATGGCACT
CTGGTCACCGTCATGGCAGGCAACGATGAAAACTACTCGGCAGAACTGAGAAATGCTACCGCGGCCATGA
AGAACCAGGTAGCGAGATTCAACGACCTCAGGTTTGTCGGGCGGAGCGGTAGAGGCAAGAGCTTCACTCT
GACCATCACCGTCTTTACAAATCCGCCACAAGTTGCCACCTACCATAGAGCCATCAAAATCACAGTGGAC
GGCCCCCGAGAACCCCGAAGACATCGGCAGAAACTAGATGATCAGACCAAGCCCGGGAGTTTGTCCTTTT
CCGAGCGGCTCAGTGAATTGGAGCAGCTGCGGCGCACGGCCATGAGGGTCAGCCCGCACCACCCAGCCCC
CACGCCCAACCCTCGGGCCTCCTTGAACCACTCCACTGCCTTTAACCCTCAGCCTCAAAGTCAGATGCAG
GATGCCAGGCAGATCCAGCCATCCCCACCGTGGTCCTATGACCAGTCCTACCAGTACCTGGGATCCATCA
CCTCTTCCTCTGTCCACCCAGCGACACCCATTTCACCCGGCCGTGCCAGCGGCATGACCAGCCTCTCTGC
AGAACTTTCCAGTCGACTCTCAACGGCTCCGGACCTGACCGCCTTCGGCGACCCACGCCAGTTCCCTACT
CTGCCGTCCATCTCCGACCCGCGCATGCACTACCCAGGCGCCTTCACCTACTCGCCGCCCGTCACGTCGG
GCATCGGCATCGGCATGTCAGCCATGAGCTCGGCCTCTCGCTACCACACCTACCTGCCGCCGCCCTACCC
CGGCTCATCACAGGCGCAGGCCGGGCCCTTCCAGACCGGCTCGCCCTCCTACCATCTATACTACGGCGCC
TCGGCCGGTTCCTACCAGTTCTCCATGGTGGGCGGAGAGAGATCGCCCCCGCGCATCCTGCCGCCCTGCA
CCAACGCATCCACCGGCGCCGCGCTGCTCAACCCCAGCCTCCCCAGCCAGAGCGACGTGGTGGAGACCGA
GGGCAGCCATAGCAACTCGCCCACCAACATGCCCCCCGCGCGCCTGGAGGAGGCCGTCTGGCGGCCCTAC
CTCGAGTACCCATACGACGTCCCAGATTACGCTTGAGAATTCTGCTATACGAAGTTATCCCTCTCCCTCC
CCCCCCCCTAACGTTACTGGCCGAAGCCGCTTGGAATAAGGCCGGTGTGCGTTTGTCTATATGTTATTTT
CCACCATATTGCCGTCTTTTGGCAATGTGAGGGCCCGGAAACCTGGCCCTGTCTTCTTGACGAGCATTCC
TAGGGGTCTTTCCCCTCTCGCCAAAGGAATGCAAGGTCTGTTGAATGTCGTGAAGGAAGCAGTTCCTCTG
GAAGCTTCTTGAAGACAAACAACGTCTGTAGCGACCCTTTGCAGGCAGCGGAACCCCCCACCTGGCGACA
GGTGCCTCTGCGGCCAAAAGCCACGTGTATAAGATACACCTGCAAAGGCGGCACAACCCCAGTGCCACGT
TGTGAGTTGGATAGTTGTGGAAAGAGTCAAATGGCTCTCCTCAAGCGTATTCAACAAGGGGCTGAAGGAT
GCCCAGAAGGTACCCCATTGTATGGGATCTGATCTGGGGCCTCGGTACACATGCTTTACATGTGTTTAGT
CGAGGTTAAAAAAACGTCTAGGCCCCCCGAACCACGGGGACGTGGTTTTCCTTTGAAGAACACGATGATA
ATATGGCCACAACCATGACTAGTGCCACCATGGTGAGCAAGGGCGAGGAGGATAACATGGCCATCATCAA
GGAGTTCATGCGCTTCAAGGTGCACATGGAGGGCTCCGTGAACGGCCACGAGTTCGAGATCGAGGGCGAG
GGCGAGGGCCGCCCCTACGAGGGCACCCAGACCGCCAAGCTGAAGGTGACCAAGGGTGGCCCCCTGCCCT
TCGCCTGGGACATCCTGTCCCCTCAGTTCATGTACGGCTCCAAGGCCTACGTGAAGCACCCCGCCGACAT
CCCCGACTACTTGAAGCTGTCCTTCCCCGAGGGCTTCAAGTGGGAGCGCGTGATGAACTTCGAGGACGGC
GGCGTGGTGACCGTGACCCAGGACTCCTCCCTGCAGGACGGCGAGTTCATCTACAAGGTGAAGCTGCGCG
GCACCAACTTCCCCTCCGACGGCCCCGTAATGCAGAAGAAGACCATGGGCTGGGAGGCCTCCTCCGAGCG
GATGTACCCCGAGGACGGCGCCCTGAAGGGCGAGATCAAGCAGAGGCTGAAGCTGAAGGACGGCGGCCAC
TACGACGCTGAGGTCAAGACCACCTACAAGGCCAAGAAGCCCGTGCAGCTGCCCGGCGCCTACAACGTCA
ACATCAAGTTGGACATCACCTCCCACAACGAGGACTACACCATCGTGGAACAGTACGAACGCGCCGAGGG
CCGCCACTCCACCGGCGGCATGGACGAGCTGTACAAGTAAGCATCGATAAAATAAAAGATTTTATTTAGT
CTCCAGAAAAAGGGGGGAATGAAAGACCCCACCTGTAGGTTTGGCAAGCTAGCTTAAGTAACGCCATTTT
GCAAGGCATGGAAAATACATAACTGAGAATAGAGAAGTTCAGATCAAGGTTAGGAACAGAGAGACAGCAG
AATATGGGCCAAACAGGATATCTGTGGTAAGCAGTTCCTGCCCCCGGCTCAGGGCCAAGAACAGATGGTC
CCCGATGCGGTCCCGCCCTCAGCAGTTTCTAGAGAACCATCAGATGTTTCCAGGGTGCCCCAAGGACCTG
AAATGACCCTGTGCCTTATTTGAACTAACCAATCAGTTCGCTTCTCGCTTCTGTTCGCGCGCTTCTGCTC
CCCGAGCTCAATAAAAGAGCCCACAACCCCTCACTCGGCGCGCCAGTCCTCCGATAGACTGCGTCGCCCG
GGTACCCGTGTATCCAATAAACCCTCTTGCAGTTGCATCCGACTTGTGGTCTCGCTGTTCCTTGGGAGGG
TCTCCTCTGAGTGATTGACTACCCGTCAGCGGGGGTCTTTCATGGGTAACAGTTTCTTGAAGTTGGAGAA
CAACATTCTGAGGGTAGGAGTCGAATATTAAGTAATCCTGACTCAATTAGCCACTGTTTTGAATCCACAT
ACTCCAATACTCCTGAAATAGTTCATTATGGACAGCGCAGAAGAGCTGGGGAGAATTAATTCGTAATCAT
GGTCATAGCTGTTTCCTGTGTGAAATTGTTATCCGCTCACAATTCCACACAACATACGAGCCGGAAGCAT
AAAGTGTAAAGCCTGGGGTGCCTAATGAGTGAGCTAACTCACATTAATTGCGTTGCGCTCACTGCCCGCT
TTCCAGTCGGGAAACCTGTCGTGCCAGCTGCATTAATGAATCGGCCAACGCGCGGGGAGAGGCGGTTTGC
GTATTGGGCGCTCTTCCGCTTCCTCGCTCACTGACTCGCTGCGCTCGGTCGTTCGGCTGCGGCGAGCGGT
ATCAGCTCACTCAAAGGCGGTAATACGGTTATCCACAGAATCAGGGGATAACGCAGGAAAGAACATGTGA
GCAAAAGGCCAGCAAAAGGCCAGGAACCGTAAAAAGGCCGCGTTGCTGGCGTTTTTCCATAGGCTCCGCC
CCCCTGACGAGCATCACAAAAATCGACGCTCAAGTCAGAGGTGGCGAAACCCGACAGGACTATAAAGATA
CCAGGCGTTTCCCCCTGGAAGCTCCCTCGTGCGCTCTCCTGTTCCGACCCTGCCGCTTACCGGATACCTG
TCCGCCTTTCTCCCTTCGGGAAGCGTGGCGCTTTCTCATAGCTCACGCTGTAGGTATCTCAGTTCGGTGT
AGGTCGTTCGCTCCAAGCTGGGCTGTGTGCACGAACCCCCCGTTCAGCCCGACCGCTGCGCCTTATCCGG
TAACTATCGTCTTGAGTCCAACCCGGTAAGACACGACTTATCGCCACTGGCAGCAGCCACTGGTAACAGG
ATTAGCAGAGCGAGGTATGTAGGCGGTGCTACAGAGTTCTTGAAGTGGTGGCCTAACTACGGCTACACTA
GAAGGACAGTATTTGGTATCTGCGCTCTGCTGAAGCCAGTTACCTTCGGAAAAAGAGTTGGTAGCTCTTG
ATCCGGCAAACAAACCACCGCTGGTAGCGGTGGTTTTTTTGTTTGCAAGCAGCAGATTACGCGCAGAAAA
AAAGGATCTCAAGAAGATCCTTTGATCTTTTCTACGGGGTCTGACGCTCAGTGGAACGAAAACTCACGTT
AAGGGATTTTGGTCATGAGATTATCAAAAAGGATCTTCACCTAGATCCTTTTAAATTAAAAATGAAGTTT
TAAATCAATCTAAAGTATATATGAGTAAACTTGGTCTGACAGTTACCAATGCTTAATCAGTGAGGCACCT
ATCTCAGCGATCTGTCTATTTCGTTCATCCATAGTTGCCTGACTCCCCGTCGTGTAGATAACTACGATAC
GGGAGGGCTTACCATCTGGCCCCAGTGCTGCAATGATACCGCGAGACCCACGCTCACCGGCTCCAGATTT
ATCAGCAATAAACCAGCCAGCCGGAAGGGCCGAGCGCAGAAGTGGTCCTGCAACTTTATCCGCCTCCATC
CAGTCTATTAATTGTTGCCGGGAAGCTAGAGTAAGTAGTTCGCCAGTTAATAGTTTGCGCAACGTTGTTG
CCATTGCTACAGGCATCGTGGTGTCACGCTCGTCGTTTGGTATGGCTTCATTCAGCTCCGGTTCCCAACG
ATCAAGGCGAGTTACATGATCCCCCATGTTGTGCAAAAAAGCGGTTAGCTCCTTCGGTCCTCCGATCGTT
GTCAGAAGTAAGTTGGCCGCAGTGTTATCACTCATGGTTATGGCAGCACTGCATAATTCTCTTACTGTCA
TGCCATCCGTAAGATGCTTTTCTGTGACTGGTGAGTACTCAACCAAGTCATTCTGAGAATAGTGTATGCG
GCGACCGAGTTGCTCTTGCCCGGCGTCAATACGGGATAATACCGCGCCACATAGCAGAACTTTAAAAGTG
CTCATCATTGGAAAACGTTCTTCGGGGCGAAAACTCTCAAGGATCTTACCGCTGTTGAGATCCAGTTCGA
TGTAACCCACTCGTGCACCCAACTGATCTTCAGCATCTTTTACTTTCACCAGCGTTTCTGGGTGAGCAAA
AACAGGAAGGCAAAATGCCGCAAAAAAGGGAATAAGGGCGACACGGAAATGTTGAATACTCATACTCTTC
CTTTTTCAATATTATTGAAGCATTTATCAGGGTTATTGTCTCATGAGCGGATACATATTTGAATGTATTT
AGAAAAATAAACAAATAGGGGTTCCGCGCACATTTCCCCGAAAAGTGCCACCTGACGTCTAAGAAACCAT
TATTATCATGACATTAACCTATAAAAATAGGCGTATCACGAGGCCCTTTCGTCTCGCGCGTTTCGGTGAT
GACGGTGAAAACCTCTGACACATGCAGCTCCCGGAGACGGTCACAGCTTGTCTGTAAGCGGATGCCGGGA
GCAGACAAGCCCGTCAGGGCGCGTCAGCGGGTGTTGGCGGGTGTCGGGGCTGGCTTAACTATGCGGCATC
AGAGCAGATTGTACTGAGAGTGCACCATATGCGGTGTGAAATACCGCACAGATGCGTAAGGAGAAAATAC
CGCATCAGGCGCCATTCGCCATTCAGGCTGCGCAACTGTTGGGAAGGGCGATCGGTGCGGGCCTCTTCGC
TATTACGCCAGCTGGCGAAAGGGGGATGTGCTGCAAGGCGATTAAGTTGGGTAACGCCAGGGTTTTCCCA
GTCACGACGTTGTAAAACGACGGCGCAAGGAATGGTGCATGCAAGGAGATGGCGCCCAACAGTCCCCCGG
CCACGGGGCCTGCCACCATACCCACGCCGAAACAAGCGCTCATGAGCCCGAAGTGGCGAGCCCGATCTTC
CCCATCGGTGATGTCGGCGATATAGGCGCCAGCAACCGCACCTGTGGCGCCGGTGATGCCGGCCACGATG
CGTCCGGCGTAGAGGCGATTAGTCCAATTTGTTAAAGACAGGATATCAGTGGTCCAGGCTCTAGTTTTGA
CTCAACAATATCACCAGCTGAAGCCTATAGAGTACGAGCCATAGATAAAATAAAAGATTTTATTTAGTCT
CCAGAAAAAGGGGGGAATGAAAGACCCCACCTGTAGGTTTGGCAAGCTAGCTTAAGTAACGCCATTTTGC
AAGGCATGGAAAATACATAACTGAGAATAGAGAAGTTCAGATCAAGGTTAGGAACAGAGAGACAGCAGAA
TATGGGCCAAACAGGATATCTGTGGTAAGCAGTTCCTGCCCCGGCTCAGGGCCAAGAACAGATGGTCCCC
AGATGCGGTCCCGCCCTCAGCAGTTTCTAGAGAACCATCAGATGTTTCCAGGGTGCCCCAAGGACCTGAA
ATGACCCTGTGCCTTATTTGAACTAACCAATCAGTTCGCTTCTCGCTTCTGTTCGCGCGCTTCTGCTCCC
CGAGCTCAATAAAAGAGCCCACAACCCCTCACTCGGCGCGCCAGTCCTCCGATAGACTGCGTCGCCCGGG
TACCCGTATTCCCAATAAAGCCTCTTGCTGTTTGCATCCGAATCGTGGACTCGCTGATCCTTGGGAGGGT
CTCCTCAGATTGATTGACTGCCCACCTCGGGGGTCTTTCATTTGGAGGTTCCACCGAGATTTGGAGACCC
CTGCCCAGGGACCACCGACCCCCCCGCCGGGAGGTAAGCTGGCCAGCGGTCGTTTCGTGTCTGTCTCTGT
CTTTGTGCGTGTTTGTGCCGGCATCTAATGTTTGCGCCTGCGTCTGTACTAGTTAGCTAACTAGCTCTGT
ATCTGGCGGACCCGTGGTGGAACTGACGAGTTCTGAACACCCGGCCGCAACCCTGGGAGACGTCCCAGGG
ACTTTGGGGGCCGTTTTTGTGGCCCGACCTGAGGAAGGGAGTCGATGTGGAATCCGACCCCGTCAGGATA
TGTGGTTCTGGTAGGAGACGAGAACCTAAAACAGTTCCCGCCTCCGTCTGAATTTTTGCTTTCGGTTTGG
AACCGAAGCCGCGCGTCTTGTCTGCTGCAGCGCTGCAGCATCGTTCTGTGTTGTCTCTGTCTGACTGTGT
TTCTGTATTTGTCTGAAAATTAGGGCCAGACTGTTACCACTCCCTTAAGTTTGACCTTAGGTCACTGGAA
AGATGTCGAGCGGATCGCTCACAACCAGTCGGTAGATGTCAAGAAGAGACGTTGGGTTACCTTCTGCTCT
GCAGAATGGCCAACCTTTAACGTCGGATGGCCGCGAGACGGCACCTTTAACCGAGACCTCATCACCCAGG
TTAAGATCAAGGTCTTTTCACCTGGCCCGCATGGACACCCAGACCAGGTCCCCTACATCGTGACCTGGGA
AGCCTTGGCTTTTGACCCCCCTCCCTGGGTCA
Features (pLannotate 1.2.2; 20 found; start..end, strand, type, name):
    203..1540    +  CDS            Runx1: RUNX1_MOUSE - Also known as Aml1, Cbfa2, Pebp2ab. Experimental evidence at protein level: Swiss-Prot protein existence level 1. Isoform 4 shows higher binding activities for target genes and binds TCR-beta-E2 and RAG-1 target site with threefold higher affinity than other isoforms. It is less effective in the context of neutrophil terminal differentiation. From Mus musculus (Mouse).
   1547..1573    +  CDS            HA: HA (human influenza hemagglutinin) epitope tag
   1599..2184    +  misc_feature   IRES2: internal ribosome entry site (IRES) of the encephalomyocarditis virus (EMCV)
   2200..2907    +  CDS            mCherry: mCherry is a basic (constitutively fluorescent) red fluorescent protein published in 2004, derived from Discosoma sp.. It is reported to be a very rapidly-maturing monomer with low acid sensitivity.
   2959..3473    +  LTR            3' LTR: 3' long terminal repeat from murine embryonic stem cell virus
   3666..3682    -  protein_bind   lac operator: The lac repressor binds to the lac operator to inhibit transcription in E. coli. This inhibition can be relieved by adding lactose or isopropyl-β-D-thiogalactopyranoside (IPTG). lac repressor encoded by lacI
   3690..3720    -  promoter       lac promoter: promoter for the E. coli lac operon
   3735..3756    -  protein_bind   CAP binding site: CAP binding activates transcription in the presence of cAMP. E. coli catabolite activator protein
   3769..3861    -  CDS            lacI (fragment): lac repressor; lacI; The lac repressor binds to the lac operator to inhibit transcription in E. coli. This inhibition can be relieved by adding lactose or isopropyl-β-D-thiogalactopyranoside (IPTG).
   4044..4632    -  rep_origin     ori: high-copy-number ColE1/pMB1/pBR322/pUC origin of replication
   4803..5663    -  CDS            AmpR: β-lactamase; bla; confers resistance to ampicillin, carbenicillin, and related antibiotics
   5664..5768    -  promoter       AmpR promoter: bla
   5863..5898    +  CDS            rop (fragment): Rop protein, which maintains plasmids at low copy number; rop
   6000..6099    +  misc_feature   bom (fragment): basis of mobility region from pBR322
   6105..6254    -  CDS            lacZα (fragment): LacZα fragment of β-galactosidase; lacZ fragment
   6254..6455    -  CDS            TcR (fragment): tetracycline efflux protein; tet; confers resistance to tetracycline
   6456..6554    +  CDS            env (fragment): murine leukemia virus gPr80 envelope polyprotein precursor; env; proteolytically cleaved into gp70SU and p15TM subunits
   6596..7112    +  LTR            5' LTR: 5' long terminal repeat from murine embryonic stem cell virus
   7176..7517    +  misc_feature   MESV Ψ: packaging signal of murine embryonic stem cell virus
   7584..128     +  CDS            gag (truncated) (across the origin): truncated Moloney murine leukemia virus (MMLV) gag gene lacking the start codon
