[The description below was written by a language model from this plasmid's Addgene catalogue record and pLannotate feature annotations shown in this document.]
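Description:
Banshee Runx1FL mCherry is a gammaretroviral expression plasmid of about 7.9 kb, built on the Banshee backbone, for delivering full-length mouse Runx1 together with a red fluorescent reporter into mammalian cells. The viral portion is of the murine embryonic stem cell virus (MESV/MSCV) type. A 5' LTR is followed by the MESV Ψ packaging signal and a truncated MMLV gag segment lacking its start codon, which extends the packaging region without producing Gag protein. The payload comes next, and a 3' LTR closes the transcription unit. No internal promoter is annotated, so expression of the cassette presumably comes from the 5' LTR. Because no functional gag, pol or env genes are present (only a short env remnant upstream of the 5' LTR), these functions must be supplied in trans by a packaging system to produce replication-incompetent particles.

The payload is a bicistronic transcript. The Runx1 coding sequence (also known as AML1 or Cbfa2) carries a C-terminal HA epitope tag and is followed by an EMCV IRES that drives independent translation of mCherry. Transduced cells can therefore be identified or sorted by red fluorescence, while the Runx1 protein itself remains unfused and detectable through HA.

In bacteria the plasmid is maintained by a high-copy ColE1/pUC-type origin and selected with ampicillin through the β-lactamase gene. The scattered lac, lacI, rop, bom, lacZα and TcR fragments are nonfunctional leftovers from earlier cloning vectors. The cloning method is not recorded. The stated purpose is retroviral co-expression of Runx1 and mCherry, which suits gain-of-function studies of this transcription factor.
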