Addgene plasmid #80157: Banshee Runx1FL mCherry
Purpose: retroviral expression of Runx1Fl and mCherry
Depositing lab: Ellen Rothenberg. Depositing organization: California Institute of Technology.
Backbone
  Vector backbone: Banshee
  Backbone manufacturer: Dr. John Rossi, Beckman Research Institute of the City of Hope, CA
  Vector type: Mammalian Expression, Retroviral
Growth in bacteria
  Bacterial resistance: Ampicillin, 100 μg/mL
  Growth temperature: 30°C
  Growth strain: NEB Stable
  Copy number: High Copy
Gene/Insert
  Gene/Insert name: Runx1
  Species: M. musculus (mouse)
  Entrez Gene: Runx1 (a.k.a. AML1, CBF-alpha-2, Cbfa2, Pebp2a2, Pebpa2b)
  Tag / fusion protein: HA (C terminal on insert); IRES-mCherry (C terminal on backbone)
  Cloning method: Unknown
  Sequencing primers: 5′ GCCCTTTGTACACCCTAAGCCT; 3′ mCherry-R or TCAAGAAGACAGGGCCAGGTTT
Terms and licenses: Academic/Nonprofit Terms; Industry Terms: Not Available to Industry
How to cite: Banshee Runx1FL mCherry was a gift from Ellen Rothenberg (Addgene plasmid # 80157 ; http://n2t.net/addgene:80157 ; RRID:Addgene_80157)
