>Addgene plasmid #80157 | Banshee Runx1FL mCherry | addgene partial sequence | sequence record 153311 | pLXSN5 5'-CCCTTGAACCTCCTCGTTCGACC-3'
CTCCCTTTATCCAGCCCTCACTCCTTCTCTAGGCGCCGGAATTAGATCTCCACCATGGCTTCAGACAGCA
TTTTTGAGTCATTTCCTTCATATCCACAGTGCTTCATGAGAGATGCCAGCACGAGCCGCCGCTTCACGCC
GCCTTCCACCGCGCTGAGCCCCGGCAAGATGAGCGAGGCGCTGCCGCTGGGCGCCCCGGATGGCGGCGCC
GCCCTGGCCAGCAAGCTGAGGAGCGGCGACCGCAGCATGGTGGAGGTACTAGCTGACCACCCTGGCGAGC
TAGTGCGCACCGACAGCCCCAACTTCCTCTGCTCCGTGCTACCCACTCACTGGCGCTGCAACAAGACCCT
GCCCATCGCTTTCAAGGTGGTGGCACTGGGGGACGTCCCGGATGGCACTCTGGTCACCGTCATGGCAGGC
AACGATGAAAACTACTCGGCAGAACTGAGAAATGCTACCGCGGCCATGAAGAACCAGGTAGCGAGATTCA
ACGACCTCAGGTTTGTCGGGCGGAGCGGTAGAGGCAAGAGCTTCACTCTGACCATCACCGTCTTTACAAA
TCCGCCACAAGTTGCCACCTACCATAGAGCCATCAAAATCACAGTGGACGGCCCCCGAGAACCCCGAAGA
CATCGGCAGAAACTAGATGATCAGACCAAGCCCGGGAGTTTGTCCTTTTCCGAGCGGCTCAGTGAATTGG
AGCAGCTGCGGCGCACGGCCATGAGGGTCAGCCCGCACCACCCAGCCCCCACGCCCAACCCTCGGGCCTC
CTTGAACCACTCCACTGCCTTTAACCCTCAGCCTCAAAGTCAGATGCAGGATGCCAGGCAGATCCAGCCA
TCCCCACCGTGGTCCTATGACCAGTCCTACCAGTACCTGGGATCCATCACCTCTTCCTCTGTCCACCCAG
CGACACCCATTTCACCCGGCCGTGC
