>Addgene plasmid #80157 | Banshee Runx1FL mCherry | addgene partial sequence | sequence record 153316 | pCDH-rev 5'-GCATTCCTTTGGCGAGAG-3'
GCTCGTCAAGAAGACAGGGCCAGGTTTCCGGGCCCTCACATTGCCAAAAGACGGCAATATGGTGGAAAAT
AACATATAGACAAACGCACACCGGCCTTATTCCAAGCGGCTTCGGCCAGTAACGTTAGGGGGGGGGGAGG
GAGAGGGATAACTTCGTATAGCAGAATTCTCAAGCGTAATCTGGGACGTCGTATGGGTACTCGAGGTAGG
GCCGCCAGACGGCCTCCTCCAGGCGCGCGGGGGGCATGTTGGTGGGCGAGTTGCTATGGCTGCCCTCGGT
CTCCACCACGTCGCTCTGGCTGGGGAGGCTGGGGTTGAGCAGCGCGGCGCCGGTGGATGCGTTGGTGCAG
GGCGGCAGGATGCGCGGGGGCGATCTCTCTCCGCCCACCATGGAGAACTGGTAGGAACCGGCCGAGGCGC
CGTAGTATAGATGGTAGGAGGGCGAGCCGGTCTGGAAGGGCCCGGCCTGCGCCTGTGATGAGCCGGGGTA
GGGCGGCGGCAGGTAGGTGTGGTAGCGAGAGGCCGAGCTCATGGCTGACATGCCGATGCCGATGCCCGAC
GTGACGGGCGGCGAGTAGGTGAAGGCGCCTGGGTAGTGCATGCGCGGGTCGGAGATGGACGGCAGAGTAG
GGAACTGGCGTGGGTCGCCGAAGGCGGTCAGGTCCGGAGCCGTTGAGAGTCGACTGGAAAGTTCTGCAGA
GAGGCTGGTCATGCCGCTGGCACGGCCGGGTGAAATGGGTGTCGCTGGGTGGACAGAGGAAGAGGTGATG
GATCCCAGGTACTGGTAGGACTGGTCATAGGACCACGGTGGGGATGGCTGGATCTGCCTGG
