>Addgene plasmid #80157 | Banshee Runx1FL mCherry | addgene partial sequence | sequence record 154016 | IRES-F 5'-TGGCTCTCCTCAAGCGTATT-3'
CCAGAAGGTACCCCATTGTATGGGATCTGATCTGGGGCCTCGGTACACATGCTTTACATGTGTTTAGTCG
AGGTTAAAAAAACGTCTAGGCCCCCCGAACCACGGGGACGTGGTTTTCCTTTGAAGAACACGATGATAAT
ATGGCCACAACCATGACTAGTGCCACCATGGTGAGCAAGGGCGAGGAGGATAACATGGCCATCATCAAGG
AGTTCATGCGCTTCAAGGTGCACATGGAGGGCTCCGTGAACGGCCACGAGTTCGAGATCGAGGGCGAGGG
CGAGGGCCGCCCCTACGAGGGCACCCAGACCGCCAAGCTGAAGGTGACCAAGGGTGGCCCCCTGCCCTTC
GCCTGGGACATCCTGTCCCCTCAGTTCATGTACGGCTCCAAGGCCTACGTGAAGCACCCCGCCGACATCC
CCGACTACTTGAAGCTGTCCTTCCCCGAGGGCTTCAAGTGGGAGCGCGTGATGAACTTCGAGGACGGCGG
CGTGGTGACCGTGACCCAGGACTCCTCCCTGCAGGACGGCGAGTTCATCTACAAGGTGAAGCTGCGCGGC
ACCAACTTCCCCTCCGACGGCCCCGTAATGCAGAAGAAGACCATGGGCTGGGAGGCCTCCTCCGAGCGGA
TGTACCCCGAGGACGGCGCCCTGAAGGGCGAGATCAAGCAGAGGCTGAAGCTGAAGGACGGCGGCCACTA
CGACGCTGAGGTCAAGACCACCTACAAGGCCAAGAAGCCCGTGCAGCTGCCCGGCGCCTACAACGTCAAC
ATCAAGTTGGACATCACCTCCCACAACGAGGACTACACCATCGTGGAACAGTACGAACGCGCCGAGGGCC
GCCACTCCACCGGCGGCATGGACGAGCTGTACAAGTAAGCATCGATAAAATAAAAGATTTTATTTAGTCT
CCAGAAAAAGGGG
